Addgene plasmid #142603: TFORF0360
Purpose: Lentiviral vector for overexpressing transcription factor ORFs with unique 24-bp barcodes. Barcodes facilitate identification of transcription factors in pooled screens.
Depositing lab: Feng Zhang. Depositing organization: Broad Institute. Publication: A transcription factor atlas of directed differentiation. Joung J, Ma S, Tay T, Geiger-Schuller KR, Kirchgatterer PC, Verdine VK, Guo B, Arias-Garcia MA, Allen WE, Singh A, Kuksenko O, Abudayyeh OO, Gootenberg JS, Fu Z, Macrae RK, Buenrostro JD, Regev A, Zhang F. Cell. 2023 Jan 5;186(1):209-229.e26. doi: 10.1016/j.cell.2022.11.026. PubMed 36608654.
Backbone
  Vector backbone: pLX_TRC317
  Backbone manufacturer: Broad Institute Genetic Perturbation Platform
  Backbone size w/o insert (bp): 8264
  Vector type: Mammalian Expression, Lentiviral
  Selectable markers: Puromycin
Growth in bacteria
  Bacterial resistance: Ampicillin, 100 μg/mL
  Growth temperature: 37°C
  Growth strain: NEB Stable
  Copy number: High Copy
Gene/Insert
  Gene/Insert name: TUB
  Species: H. sapiens (human)
  Insert size (bp): 1622
  Entrez Gene: TUB (a.k.a. rd5)
  Promoter: EF1a
  Cloning method: Unknown
  Sequencing primers: 5′ GGGTGGAGACTGAAGTTAGGCCAG; 3′ CACATAGCGTAAAAGGAGCAACATAG
Terms and licenses: Academic/Nonprofit Terms; Industry Terms: Not Available to Industry
Depositor comments: NM_177972,ENST00000299506 . The transcription factor ORF portion of this plasmid was synthesized by Genewiz. Please test multiple small colonies in case of plasmid recombination. To make this collection available in a timely manner, a portion of this collection was not fully sequenced by Addgene. If an Addgene verified full plasmid sequence is not available, please contact us prior to placing an order to request the full sequence.
How to cite: TFORF0360 was a gift from Feng Zhang (Addgene plasmid # 142603 ; http://n2t.net/addgene:142603 ; RRID:Addgene_142603)
