[The description below was written by a language model from this plasmid's Addgene catalogue record and pLannotate feature annotations shown in this document.]
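Description:
TFORF0360 is a lentiviral mammalian expression plasmid built on the pLX_TRC317 backbone from the Broad Institute Genetic Perturbation Platform. It carries the human TUB open reading frame as one member of a barcoded transcription factor ORF collection. In bacteria it is maintained through a high-copy ColE1/pUC-type origin and selected with ampicillin via β-lactamase. An f1 origin and remnants of a lac/lacZα cloning region flanked by T7 and T3 promoters are also present in the backbone. The depositor notes a risk of plasmid recombination, which is common for LTR-containing vectors.

The viral portion has a third-generation, self-inactivating layout. An RSV promoter drives a truncated HIV-1 5' LTR, followed by the Ψ packaging signal with a gag fragment, the Rev response element, a cPPT/CTS and a ΔU3 3' LTR, with an SV40 polyadenylation signal downstream. Within the transfer region, SV40 early promoter sequences drive puromycin N-acetyltransferase, allowing selection of transduced cells. A separate EF-1α promoter drives constitutive expression of the synthesized TUB coding sequence. A WPRE downstream of the ORF enhances transcript stability and expression.

According to the record, each construct in the collection contains a unique 24-bp barcode. The barcode is not annotated in the feature table, so its exact position is not stated, although a short U6 promoter fragment is annotated between the ORF and the WPRE. The barcodes allow individual ORFs to be identified by sequencing in pooled overexpression screens, such as those examining how transcription factors direct cell differentiation. The TUB annotation describes a protein involved in G protein-coupled receptor signalling that can bind DNA in vitro and may regulate transcription.
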