Features (pLannotate 1.2.2; 31 found; start..end, strand, type, name):
      5..231     +  promoter       RSV promoter: Rous sarcoma virus enhancer/promoter
    232..412     +  LTR            5' LTR (truncated): truncated 5' long terminal repeat (LTR) from HIV-1
    459..584     +  misc_feature   HIV-1 Ψ: packaging signal of human immunodeficiency virus type 1
    568..931     +  CDS            HIV-1 gag (fragment): gag protein from human immunodeficiency virus 1; gag
   1077..1310    +  misc_feature   RRE: The Rev response element (RRE) of HIV-1 allows for Rev-dependent mRNA export from the nucleus to the cytoplasm.
   1687..1713    +  CDS            Rev (fragment): human immunodeficiency virus 1 (HIV-1) Rev protein; rev; enhances nuclear export of unspliced and incompletely spliced viral mRNAs
   1720..1743    +  promoter       SV40 promoter (fragment): SV40 early promoter
   1744..1815    +  promoter       SV40 promoter (fragment): SV40 enhancer and early promoter
   1839..1974    +  rep_origin     SV40 ori: SV40 origin of replication
   2020..2616    +  CDS            PuroR (fragment): puromycin N-acetyltransferase; pac from Streptomyces; confers resistance to puromycin
   2665..2782    +  misc_feature   cPPT/CTS: central polypurine tract and central termination sequence of HIV-1
   2847..2913    +  CDS            small t antigen (fragment): SV40 (simian virus 40) small t antigen
   2920..4098    +  promoter       EF-1α promoter: strong constitutive promoter for human elongation factor EF-1α
   4115..5632    +  CDS            TUB: TUB_HUMAN - Experimental evidence at protein level: Swiss-Prot protein existence level 1. Functions in signal transduction from heterotrimeric G protein-coupled receptors. Binds to membranes containing phosphatidylinositol 4,5-bisphosphate. Can bind DNA (in vitro). May contribute to the regulation of transcription in the nucleus. Could be involved in the hypothalamic regulation of body weight (By similarity). Contribute to stimulation of phagocytosis of apoptotic retinal pigment epithelium (RPE) cells and macrophages. From Homo sapiens (Human).
   5648..5701    +  promoter       U6 promoter (fragment): RNA polymerase III promoter for human U6 snRNA
   5743..6331    +  misc_feature   WPRE: woodchuck hepatitis virus posttranscriptional regulatory element
   6382..6401    +  misc_feature   cPPT/CTS (fragment): central polypurine tract and central termination sequence of HIV-1
   6403..6636    +  LTR            3' LTR (ΔU3): self-inactivating 3' long terminal repeat (LTR) from HIV-1
   6714..6835    +  polyA_signal   SV40 poly(A) signal: SV40 polyadenylation signal
   6875..7010    +  rep_origin     SV40 ori: SV40 origin of replication
   7031..7049    -  promoter       T7 promoter: promoter for bacteriophage T7 RNA polymerase
   7057..7212    +  CDS            lacZα (fragment): LacZα fragment of β-galactosidase; lacZ fragment
   7217..7645    +  rep_origin     f1 ori (sequence partly withheld): f1 bacteriophage origin of replication; arrow indicates direction of (+) strand synthesis
   7698..7802    +  promoter       AmpR promoter: bla
   7803..8663    +  CDS            AmpR: β-lactamase; bla; confers resistance to ampicillin, carbenicillin, and related antibiotics
   8834..9422    +  rep_origin     ori: high-copy-number ColE1/pMB1/pBR322/pUC origin of replication
   9605..9697    +  CDS            lacI (fragment): lac repressor; lacI; The lac repressor binds to the lac operator to inhibit transcription in E. coli. This inhibition can be relieved by adding lactose or isopropyl-β-D-thiogalactopyranoside (IPTG).
   9710..9731    +  protein_bind   CAP binding site: CAP binding activates transcription in the presence of cAMP. E. coli catabolite activator protein
   9746..9776    +  promoter       lac promoter: promoter for the E. coli lac operon
   9784..9800    +  protein_bind   lac operator: The lac repressor binds to the lac operator to inhibit transcription in E. coli. This inhibition can be relieved by adding lactose or isopropyl-β-D-thiogalactopyranoside (IPTG). lac repressor encoded by lacI
   9845..9863    +  promoter       T3 promoter: promoter for bacteriophage T3 RNA polymerase
>Addgene plasmid #142603 | TFORF0360 | addgene full sequence | sequence record 395990 | Addgene NGS Result
TTAATGTAGTCTTATGCAATACTCTTGTAGTCTTGCAACATGGTAACGATGAGTTAGCAACATGCCTTAC
AAGGAGAGAAAAAGCACCGTGCATGCCGATTGGTGGAAGTAAGGTGGTACGATCGTGCCTTATTAGGAAG
GCAACAGACGGGTCTGACATGGATTGGACGAACCACTGAATTGCCGCATTGCAGAGATATTGTATTTAAG
TGCCTAGCTCGATACATAAACGGGTCTCTCTGGTTAGACCAGATCTGAGCCTGGGAGCTCTCTGGCTAAC
TAGGGAACCCACTGCTTAAGCCTCAATAAAGCTTGCCTTGAGTGCTTCAAGTAGTGTGTGCCCGTCTGTT
GTGTGACTCTGGTAACTAGAGATCCCTCAGACCCTTTTAGTCAGTGTGGAAAATCTCTAGCAGTGGCGCC
CGAACAGGGACTTGAAAGCGAAAGGGAAACCAGAGGAGCTCTCTCGACGCAGGACTCGGCTTGCTGAAGC
GCGCACGGCAAGAGGCGAGGGGCGGCGACTGGTGAGTACGCCAAAAATTTTGACTAGCGGAGGCTAGAAG
GAGAGAGATGGGTGCGAGAGCGTCAGTATTAAGCGGGGGAGAATTAGATCGCGATGGGAAAAAATTCGGT
TAAGGCCAGGGGGAAAGAAAAAATATAAATTAAAACATATAGTATGGGCAAGCAGGGAGCTAGAACGATT
CGCAGTTAATCCTGGCCTGTTAGAAACATCAGAAGGCTGTAGACAAATACTGGGACAGCTACAACCATCC
CTTCAGACAGGATCAGAAGAACTTAGATCATTATATAATACAGTAGCAACCCTCTATTGTGTGCATCAAA
GGATAGAGATAAAAGACACCAAGGAAGCTTTAGACAAGATAGAGGAAGAGCAAAACAAAAGTAAGACCAC
CGCACAGCAAGCGGCCGCTGATCTTCAGACCTGGAGGAGGAGATATGAGGGACAATTGGAGAAGTGAATT
ATATAAATATAAAGTAGTAAAAATTGAACCATTAGGAGTAGCACCCACCAAGGCAAAGAGAAGAGTGGTG
CAGAGAGAAAAAAGAGCAGTGGGAATAGGAGCTTTGTTCCTTGGGTTCTTGGGAGCAGCAGGAAGCACTA
TGGGCGCAGCGTCAATGACGCTGACGGTACAGGCCAGACAATTATTGTCTGGTATAGTGCAGCAGCAGAA
CAATTTGCTGAGGGCTATTGAGGCGCAACAGCATCTGTTGCAACTCACAGTCTGGGGCATCAAGCAGCTC
CAGGCAAGAATCCTGGCTGTGGAAAGATACCTAAAGGATCAACAGCTCCTGGGGATTTGGGGTTGCTCTG
GAAAACTCATTTGCACCACTGCTGTGCCTTGGAATGCTAGTTGGAGTAATAAATCTCTGGAACAGATTTG
GAATCACACGACCTGGATGGAGTGGGACAGAGAAATTAACAATTACACAAGCTTAATACACTCCTTAATT
GAAGAATCGCAAAACCAGCAAGAAAAGAATGAACAAGAATTATTGGAATTAGATAAATGGGCAAGTTTGT
GGAATTGGTTTAACATAACAAATTGGCTGTGGTATATAAAATTATTCATAATGATAGTAGGAGGCTTGGT
AGGTTTAAGAATAGTTTTTGCTGTACTTTCTATAGTGAATAGAGTTAGGCAGGGATATTCACCATTATCG
TTTCAGACCCACCTCCCAACCCCGAGGGGACCCATGCATTGCATCTCAATTAGTCAGCAACCAGGTGTGG
AAAGTCCCCAGGCTCCCCAGCAGGCAGAAGTATGCAAAGCATGCGTCTCAATTAGTCAGCAACCATAGTC
CCGCCCCTAACTCCGCCCATCCCGCCCCTAACTCCGCCCAGTTCCGCCCATTCTCCGCCCCATGGCTGAC
TAATTTTTTTTATTTATGCAGAGGCCGAGGCCGCCTCGGCCTCTGAGCTATTCCAGAAGTAGTGAGGAGG
CTTTTTTGGAGGCCTAGGCTTTTGCAAAAAGCTTTCTAGAGGTACCACCGGAGCTTACCATGACCGAGTA
CAAGCCCACGGTGCGCCTCGCCACCCGCGACGACGTCCCCAGGGCCGTACGCACCCTCGCCGCCGCGTTC
GCCGACTACCCCGCCACGCGCCACACCGTCGATCCGGACCGCCACATCGAGCGGGTCACCGAGCTGCAAG
AACTCTTCCTCACGCGCGTCGGGCTCGACATCGGCAAGGTGTGGGTCGCGGACGACGGCGCCGCCGTGGC
GGTCTGGACCACGCCGGAGAGCGTCGAAGCGGGGGCGGTGTTCGCCGAGATCGGCCCGCGCATGGCCGAG
TTGAGCGGTTCCCGGCTGGCCGCGCAGCAACAGATGGAAGGCCTCCTGGCGCCGCACCGGCCCAAGGAGC
CCGCGTGGTTCCTGGCCACCGTCGGCGTCTCGCCCGACCACCAGGGCAAGGGTCTGGGCAGCGCCGTCGT
GCTCCCCGGAGTGGAGGCGGCCGAGCGCGCCGGGGTGCCCGCCTTCCTGGAGACCTCCGCGCCCCGCAAC
CTCCCCTTCTACGAGCGGCTCGGCTTCACCGTCACCGCCGACGTCGAGGTGCCCGAAGGACCGCGCACCT
GGTGCATGACCCGCAAGCCCGGTGCCAGTTAACGAATTCTAGATCTTGAGACAAATGGCAGTATTCATCC
ACAATTTTAAAAGAAAAGGGGGGATTGGGGGGTACAGTGCAGGGGAAAGAATAGTAGACATAATAGCAAC
AGACATACAAACTAAAGAATTACAAAAACAAATTACAAAAATTCAAAATTTTCGGGTTTATTACAGGGAC
AGCAGAGATCCACTTTGGCGCCGGCTCGAGGCCTGCAGGTGCAAAGATGGATAAAGTTTTAAACAGAGAG
GAATCTTTGCAGCTAATGGACCTTCTAGGTCTTGAAAGGAGTGGGAATTGGCTCCGGTGCCCGTCAGTGG
GCAGAGCGCACATCGCCCACAGTCCCCGAGAAGTTGGGGGGAGGGGTCGGCAATTGAACCGGTGCCTAGA
GAAGGTGGCGCGGGGTAAACTGGGAAAGTGATGTCGTGTACTGGCTCCGCCTTTTTCCCGAGGGTGGGGG
AGAACCGTATATAAGTGCAGTAGTCGCCGTGAACGTTCTTTTTCGCAACGGGTTTGCCGCCAGAACACAG
GTAAGTGCCGTGTGTGGTTCCCGCGGGCCTGGCCTCTTTACGGGTTATGGCCCTTGCGTGCCTTGAATTA
CTTCCACCTGGCTGCAGTACGTGATTCTTGATCCCGAGCTTCGGGTTGGAAGTGGGTGGGAGAGTTCGAG
GCCTTGCGCTTAAGGAGCCCCTTCGCCTCGTGCTTGAGTTGAGGCCTGGCCTGGGCGCTGGGGCCGCCGC
GTGCGAATCTGGTGGCACCTTCGCGCCTGTCTCGCTGCTTTCGATAAGTCTCTAGCCATTTAAAATTTTT
GATGACCTGCTGCGACGCTTTTTTTCTGGCAAGATAGTCTTGTAAATGCGGGCCAAGATCTGCACACTGG
TATTTCGGTTTTTGGGGCCGCGGGCGGCGACGGGGCCCGTGCGTCCCAGCGCACATGTTCGGCGAGGCGG
GGCCTGCGAGCGCGGCCACCGAGAATCGGACGGGGGTAGTCTCAAGCTGGCCGGCCTGCTCTGGTGCCTG
GCCTCGCGCCGCCGTGTATCGCCCCGCCCTGGGCGGCAAGGCTGGCCCGGTCGGCACCAGTTGCGTGAGC
GGAAAGATGGCCGCTTCCCGGCCCTGCTGCAGGGAGCTCAAAATGGAGGACGCGGCGCTCGGGAGAGCGG
GCGGGTGAGTCACCCACACAAAGGAAAAGGGCCTTTCCGTCCTCAGCCGTCGCTTCATGTGACTCCACGG
AGTACCGGGCGCCGTCCAGGCACCTCGATTAGTTCTCGAGCTTTTGGAGTACGTCGTCTTTAGGTTGGGG
GGAGGGGTTTTATGCGATGGAGTTTCCCCACACTGAGTGGGTGGAGACTGAAGTTAGGCCAGCTTGGCAC
TTGATGTAATTCTCCTTGGAATTTGCCCTTTTTGAGTTTGGATCTTGGTTCATTCTCAAGCCTCAGACAG
TGGTTCAAAGTTTTTTTCTTCCATTTCAGGTGTCGTGAGGCTAGCACCGCCACCATGACTTCCAAGCCGC
ATTCCGACTGGATTCCCTACAGTGTCTTAGATGATGAGGGCAGAAACCTGAGGCAGCAGAAGCTTGATCG
GCAGCGGGCCCTGCTGGAGCAGAAGCAGAAGAAGAAGCGCCAGGAGCCCCTGATGGTGCAGGCCAATGCA
GATGGGCGGCCCCGGAGCCGGCGGGCCCGGCAGTCAGAGGAACAAGCCCCCCTGGTGGAGTCCTACCTCA
GCAGCAGTGGCAGCACCAGCTACCAAGTTCAAGAGGCCGACTCACTCGCCAGTGTGCAGCTGGGAGCCAC
GCGCCCAACAGCACCAGCTTCAGCCAAGAGAACCAAGGCGGCAGCTACAGCAGGGGGCCAGGGTGGCGCC
GCTAGGAAGGAGAAGAAGGGAAAGCACAAAGGCACCAGCGGGCCAGCAGCACTGGCAGAAGACAAGTCTG
AGGCCCAAGGCCCAGTGCAGATTCTGACTGTGGGCCAGTCAGACCACGCCCAGGACGCAGGGGAGACGGC
AGCTGGTGGGGGCGAACGGCCCAGCGGGCAGGATCTCCGTGCCACGATGCAGAGGAAGGGCATCTCCAGC
AGCATGAGCTTTGACGAGGATGAGGAGGATGAGGAGGAGAATAGCTCCAGCTCCTCCCAGCTAAATAGTA
ACACCCGCCCCAGCTCTGCTACTAGCAGGAAGTCCGTCAGGGAGGCAGCCTCAGCCCCTAGCCCAACAGC
TCCAGAGCAACCAGTGGACGTTGAGGTCCAGGATCTTGAGGAGTTTGCACTGAGGCCGGCCCCCCAGGGT
ATCACCATCAAATGCCGCATCACTCGGGACAAGAAAGGGATGGACCGGGGCATGTACCCCACCTACTTTC
TGCACCTGGACCGTGAGGATGGGAAGAAGGTGTTCCTCCTGGCGGGAAGGAAGAGAAAGAAGAGTAAAAC
TTCCAATTACCTCATCTCTGTGGACCCAACAGACTTGTCTCGAGGAGGGGACAGCTATATCGGGAAACTG
CGGTCCAACTTGATGGGCACCAAGTTCACTGTTTATGACAATGGAGTCAACCCTCAGAAGGCCTCATCCT
CCACTTTGGAAAGTGGAACCTTACGTCAGGAGCTGGCAGCTGTGTGCTACGAGACAAACGTCTTAGGCTT
CAAGGGGCCTCGGAAGATGAGCGTGATTGTCCCAGGCATGAACATGGTTCATGAGAGAGTCTCTATCCGC
CCCCGCAACGAGCATGAGACACTGCTAGCACGCTGGCAGAATAAGAACACGGAGAGTATCATCGAGCTGC
AAAACAAGACACCTGTCTGGAATGATGACACACAGTCCTATGTACTCAACTTCCATGGGCGCGTCACACA
GGCCTCCGTGAAGAACTTCCAGATCATCCATGGCAATGACCCGGACTACATCGTGATGCAGTTTGGCCGG
GTAGCAGAGGATGTGTTCACCATGGATTACAACTACCCGCTGTGTGCACTGCAGGCCTTTGCCATTGCCC
TGTCCAGCTTCGACAGCAAGCTGGCGTGCGAGTAGTAATGAACTAGTCCGTAACTTGAAAGTATTTCGAT
TTCTTGGCTTTATATATCTTGTGGAAAGGACGATGATCTCTACCGCCAGACGGGAATACGCGTTAAGTCG
ACAATCAACCTCTGGATTACAAAATTTGTGAAAGATTGACTGGTATTCTTAACTATGTTGCTCCTTTTAC
GCTATGTGGATACGCTGCTTTAATGCCTTTGTATCATGCTATTGCTTCCCGTATGGCTTTCATTTTCTCC
TCCTTGTATAAATCCTGGTTGCTGTCTCTTTATGAGGAGTTGTGGCCCGTTGTCAGGCAACGTGGCGTGG
TGTGCACTGTGTTTGCTGACGCAACCCCCACTGGTTGGGGCATTGCCACCACCTGTCAGCTCCTTTCCGG
GACTTTCGCTTTCCCCCTCCCTATTGCCACGGCGGAACTCATCGCCGCCTGCCTTGCCCGCTGCTGGACA
GGGGCTCGGCTGTTGGGCACTGACAATTCCGTGGTGTTGTCGGGGAAATCATCGTCCTTTCCTTGGCTGC
TCGCCTGTGTTGCCACCTGGATTCTGCGCGGGACGTCCTTCTGCTACGTCCCTTCGGCCCTCAATCCAGC
GGACCTTCCTTCCCGCGGCCTGCTGCCGGCTCTGCGGCCTCTTCCGCGTCTTCGCCTTCGCCCTCAGACG
AGTCGGATCTCCCTTTGGGCCGCCTCCCCGCGTCGACTTTAAGACCAATGACTTACAAGGCAGCTGTAGA
TCTTAGCCACTTTTTAAAAGAAAAGGGGGGACTGGAAGGGCTAATTCACTCCCAACGAAGACAAGATCTG
CTTTTTGCTTGTACTGGGTCTCTCTGGTTAGACCAGATCTGAGCCTGGGAGCTCTCTGGCTAACTAGGGA
ACCCACTGCTTAAGCCTCAATAAAGCTTGCCTTGAGTGCTTCAAGTAGTGTGTGCCCGTCTGTTGTGTGA
CTCTGGTAACTAGAGATCCCTCAGACCCTTTTAGTCAGTGTGGAAAATCTCTAGCAGTACGTATAGTAGT
TCATGTCATCTTATTATTCAGTATTTATAACTTGCAAAGAAATGAATATCAGAGAGTGAGAGGAACTTGT
TTATTGCAGCTTATAATGGTTACAAATAAAGCAATAGCATCACAAATTTCACAAATAAAGCATTTTTTTC
ACTGCATTCTAGTTGTGGTTTGTCCAAACTCATCAATGTATCTTATCATGTCTGGCTCTAGCTATCCCGC
CCCTAACTCCGCCCATCCCGCCCCTAACTCCGCCCAGTTCCGCCCATTCTCCGCCCCATGGCTGACTAAT
TTTTTTTATTTATGCAGAGGCCGAGGCCGCCTCGGCCTCTGAGCTATTCCAGAAGTAGTGAGGAGGCTTT
TTTGGAGGCCTAGGGACGTACCCAATTCGCCCTATAGTGAGTCGTATTACGCGCGCTCACTGGCCGTCGT
TTTACAACGTCGTGACTGGGAAAACCCTGGCGTTACCCAACTTAATCGCCTTGCAGCACATCCCCCTTTC
GCCAGCTGGCGTAATAGCGAAGAGGCCCGCACCGATCGCCCTTCCCAACAGTTGCGCAGCCTGAATGGCG
AATGGG
[124 nt withheld, positions 7217-7340]
C
[91 nt withheld, positions 7342-7432]
A
[49 nt withheld, positions 7434-7482]
CCTTTGACGTTGGAGTCCACGTTCTTT
[37 nt withheld, positions 7510-7546]
ACCCTATCTCGGTCTATTCTTTTGATTTATAAGGGATTTTGCCGATTTCGGCCTATTGGTTAAAAAATGA
GCTGATTTAACAAAAATTTAACGCGAATTTTAACAAAATATTAACGCTTACAATTTAGGTGGCACTTTTC
GGGGAAATGTGCGCGGAACCCCTATTTGTTTATTTTTCTAAATACATTCAAATATGTATCCGCTCATGAG
ACAATAACCCTGATAAATGCTTCAATAATATTGAAAAAGGAAGAGTATGAGTATTCAACATTTCCGTGTC
GCCCTTATTCCCTTTTTTGCGGCATTTTGCCTTCCTGTTTTTGCTCACCCAGAAACGCTGGTGAAAGTAA
AAGATGCTGAAGATCAGTTGGGTGCACGAGTGGGTTACATCGAACTGGATCTCAACAGCGGTAAGATCCT
TGAGAGTTTTCGCCCCGAAGAACGTTTTCCAATGATGAGCACTTTTAAAGTTCTGCTATGTGGCGCGGTA
TTATCCCGTATTGACGCCGGGCAAGAGCAACTCGGTCGCCGCATACACTATTCTCAGAATGACTTGGTTG
AGTACTCACCAGTCACAGAAAAGCATCTTACGGATGGCATGACAGTAAGAGAATTATGCAGTGCTGCCAT
AACCATGAGTGATAACACTGCGGCCAACTTACTTCTGACAACGATCGGAGGACCGAAGGAGCTAACCGCT
TTTTTGCACAACATGGGGGATCATGTAACTCGCCTTGATCGTTGGGAACCGGAGCTGAATGAAGCCATAC
CAAACGACGAGCGTGACACCACGATGCCTGTAGCAATGGCAACAACGTTGCGCAAACTATTAACTGGCGA
ACTACTTACTCTAGCTTCCCGGCAACAATTAATAGACTGGATGGAGGCGGATAAAGTTGCAGGACCACTT
CTGCGCTCGGCCCTTCCGGCTGGCTGGTTTATTGCTGATAAATCTGGAGCCGGTGAGCGTGGGTCTCGCG
GTATCATTGCAGCACTGGGGCCAGATGGTAAGCCCTCCCGTATCGTAGTTATCTACACGACGGGGAGTCA
GGCAACTATGGATGAACGAAATAGACAGATCGCTGAGATAGGTGCCTCACTGATTAAGCATTGGTAACTG
TCAGACCAAGTTTACTCATATATACTTTAGATTGATTTAAAACTTCATTTTTAATTTAAAAGGATCTAGG
TGAAGATCCTTTTTGATAATCTCATGACCAAAATCCCTTAACGTGAGTTTTCGTTCCACTGAGCGTCAGA
CCCCGTAGAAAAGATCAAAGGATCTTCTTGAGATCCTTTTTTTCTGCGCGTAATCTGCTGCTTGCAAACA
AAAAAACCACCGCTACCAGCGGTGGTTTGTTTGCCGGATCAAGAGCTACCAACTCTTTTTCCGAAGGTAA
CTGGCTTCAGCAGAGCGCAGATACCAAATACTGTTCTTCTAGTGTAGCCGTAGTTAGGCCACCACTTCAA
GAACTCTGTAGCACCGCCTACATACCTCGCTCTGCTAATCCTGTTACCAGTGGCTGCTGCCAGTGGCGAT
AAGTCGTGTCTTACCGGGTTGGACTCAAGACGATAGTTACCGGATAAGGCGCAGCGGTCGGGCTGAACGG
GGGGTTCGTGCACACAGCCCAGCTTGGAGCGAACGACCTACACCGAACTGAGATACCTACAGCGTGAGCT
ATGAGAAAGCGCCACGCTTCCCGAAGGGAGAAAGGCGGACAGGTATCCGGTAAGCGGCAGGGTCGGAACA
GGAGAGCGCACGAGGGAGCTTCCAGGGGGAAACGCCTGGTATCTTTATAGTCCTGTCGGGTTTCGCCACC
TCTGACTTGAGCGTCGATTTTTGTGATGCTCGTCAGGGGGGCGGAGCCTATGGAAAAACGCCAGCAACGC
GGCCTTTTTACGGTTCCTGGCCTTTTGCTGGCCTTTTGCTCACATGTTCTTTCCTGCGTTATCCCCTGAT
TCTGTGGATAACCGTATTACCGCCTTTGAGTGAGCTGATACCGCTCGCCGCAGCCGAACGACCGAGCGCA
GCGAGTCAGTGAGCGAGGAAGCGGAAGAGCGCCCAATACGCAAACCGCCTCTCCCCGCGCGTTGGCCGAT
TCATTAATGCAGCTGGCACGACAGGTTTCCCGACTGGAAAGCGGGCAGTGAGCGCAACGCAATTAATGTG
AGTTAGCTCACTCATTAGGCACCCCAGGCTTTACACTTTATGCTTCCGGCTCGTATGTTGTGTGGAATTG
TGAGCGGATAACAATTTCACACAGGAAACAGCTATGACCATGATTACGCCAAGCGCGCAATTAACCCTCA
CTAAAGGGAACAAAAGCTGGAGCTGCAAGC
