>Addgene plasmid #142603 | TFORF0360 | depositor partial sequence | sequence record 279947 | Insert
ACCGCCACCATGACTTCCAAGCCGCATTCCGACTGGATTCCCTACAGTGTCTTAGATGATGAGGGCAGAA
ACCTGAGGCAGCAGAAGCTTGATCGGCAGCGGGCCCTGCTGGAGCAGAAGCAGAAGAAGAAGCGCCAGGA
GCCCCTGATGGTGCAGGCCAATGCAGATGGGCGGCCCCGGAGCCGGCGGGCCCGGCAGTCAGAGGAACAA
GCCCCCCTGGTGGAGTCCTACCTCAGCAGCAGTGGCAGCACCAGCTACCAAGTTCAAGAGGCCGACTCAC
TCGCCAGTGTGCAGCTGGGAGCCACGCGCCCAACAGCACCAGCTTCAGCCAAGAGAACCAAGGCGGCAGC
TACAGCAGGGGGCCAGGGTGGCGCCGCTAGGAAGGAGAAGAAGGGAAAGCACAAAGGCACCAGCGGGCCA
GCAGCACTGGCAGAAGACAAGTCTGAGGCCCAAGGCCCAGTGCAGATTCTGACTGTGGGCCAGTCAGACC
ACGCCCAGGACGCAGGGGAGACGGCAGCTGGTGGGGGCGAACGGCCCAGCGGGCAGGATCTCCGTGCCAC
GATGCAGAGGAAGGGCATCTCCAGCAGCATGAGCTTTGACGAGGATGAGGAGGATGAGGAGGAGAATAGC
TCCAGCTCCTCCCAGCTAAATAGTAACACCCGCCCCAGCTCTGCTACTAGCAGGAAGTCCGTCAGGGAGG
CAGCCTCAGCCCCTAGCCCAACAGCTCCAGAGCAACCAGTGGACGTTGAGGTCCAGGATCTTGAGGAGTT
TGCACTGAGGCCGGCCCCCCAGGGTATCACCATCAAATGCCGCATCACTCGGGACAAGAAAGGGATGGAC
CGGGGCATGTACCCCACCTACTTTCTGCACCTGGACCGTGAGGATGGGAAGAAGGTGTTCCTCCTGGCGG
GAAGGAAGAGAAAGAAGAGTAAAACTTCCAATTACCTCATCTCTGTGGACCCAACAGACTTGTCTCGAGG
AGGGGACAGCTATATCGGGAAACTGCGGTCCAACTTGATGGGCACCAAGTTCACTGTTTATGACAATGGA
GTCAACCCTCAGAAGGCCTCATCCTCCACTTTGGAAAGTGGAACCTTACGTCAGGAGCTGGCAGCTGTGT
GCTACGAGACAAACGTCTTAGGCTTCAAGGGGCCTCGGAAGATGAGCGTGATTGTCCCAGGCATGAACAT
GGTTCATGAGAGAGTCTCTATCCGCCCCCGCAACGAGCATGAGACACTGCTAGCACGCTGGCAGAATAAG
AACACGGAGAGTATCATCGAGCTGCAAAACAAGACACCTGTCTGGAATGATGACACACAGTCCTATGTAC
TCAACTTCCATGGGCGCGTCACACAGGCCTCCGTGAAGAACTTCCAGATCATCCATGGCAATGACCCGGA
CTACATCGTGATGCAGTTTGGCCGGGTAGCAGAGGATGTGTTCACCATGGATTACAACTACCCGCTGTGT
GCACTGCAGGCCTTTGCCATTGCCCTGTCCAGCTTCGACAGCAAGCTGGCGTGCGAGTAGTAATGAACTA
GTCCGTAACTTGAAAGTATTTCGATTTCTTGGCTTTATATATCTTGTGGAAAGGACGATGATCTCTACCG
CCAGACGGGAAT
