>Addgene plasmid #142603 | TFORF0360 | depositor partial sequence | sequence record 279948 | Barcode
TGATCTCTACCGCCAGACGGGAAT
